>Addgene plasmid #225187 | pTn7xTS_SpyCatcher:mCitrine | addgene full sequence | sequence record 446747 | Addgene NGS Result
GATGATACCGCTGCCTTACTGGGTGCATTAGCCAGTCTGAATGACCTGTCACGGGATAATCCGAAGTGGT
CAGACTGGAAAATCAGAGGGCAGGAACTGCTGAACAGCAAAAAGTCAGATAGCACCACATAGCAGACCCG
CCATAAAACGCCCTGAGAAGCCCGTGACGGGCTTTTCTTGTATTATGGGTAGTTTCCTTGCATGAATCCA
TAAAAGGCGCCTGTAGTGCCATTTACCCCCATTCACTGCCAGAGCCGTGAGCGCAGCGAACTGAATGTCA
CGAAAAAGACAGCGACTCAGGTGCCTGATGGTCGGAGACAAAAGGAATATTCAGCGATTTGCCCGATTGC
GGCCGCAACCGAGCTTGCGAGGGTGCTACTTAAGCCTTTAGGGTTTTAAGGTCTGTTTTGTAGAGGAGCA
AACAGCGTTTGCGACATCCTTTTGTAATACTGCGGAACTGACTAAAGTAGTGAGTTATACACAGGGCTGG
GATCTATTCTTTTTATCTTTTTTTATTCTTTCTTTATTCTATAAATTATAACCACTTGAATATAAACAAA
AAAAACACACAAAGGTCTAGCGGAATTTACAGAGGGTCTAGCAGAATTTACAAGTTTTCCAGCAAAGGTC
TAGCAGAATTTACAGATACCCACAACTCAAAGGAAAAGGACTAGTAATTATCATTGACTAGCCCATCTCA
ATTGGTATAGTGATTAAAATCACCTAGACCAATTGAGATGTATGTCTGAATTAGTTGTTTTCAAAGCAAA
TGAACTAGCGATTAGTCGCTATGACTTAACGGAGCATGAAACCAAGCTAATTTTATGCTGTGTGGCACTA
CTCAACCCCACGATTGAAAACCCTACAAGGAAAGAACGGACGGTATCGTTCACTTATAACCAATACGTTC
AGATGATGAACATCAGTAGGGAAAATGCTTATGGTGTATTAGCTAAAGCAACCAGAGAGCTGATGACGAG
AACTGTGGAAATCAGGAATCCTTTGGTTAAAGGCTTTGAGATTTTCCAGTGGACAAACTATGCCAAGTTC
TCAAGCGAAAAATTAGAATTAGTTTTTAGTGAAGAGATATTGCCTTATCTTTTCCAGTTAAAAAAATTCA
TAAAATATAATCTGGAACATGTTAAGTCTTTTGAAAACAAATACTCTATGAGGATTTATGAGTGGTTATT
AAAAGAACTAACACAAAAGAAAACTCACAAGGCAAATATAGAGATTAGCCTTGATGAATTTAAGTTCATG
TTAATGCTTGAAAATAACTACCATGAGTTTAAAAGGCTTAACCAATGGGTTTTGAAACCAATAAGTAAAG
ATTTAAACACTTACAGCAATATGAAATTGGTGGTTGATAAGCGAGGCCGCCCGACTGATACGTTGATTTT
CCAAGTTGAACTAGATAGACAAATGGATCTCGTAACCGAACTTGAGAACAACCAGATAAAAATGAATGGT
GACAAAATACCAACAACCATTACATCAGATTCCTACCTACATAACGGACTAAGAAAAACACTACACGATG
CTTTAACTGCAAAAATTCAGCTCACCAGTTTTGAGGCAAAATTTTTGAGTGACATGCAAAGTAAGTATGA
TCTCAATGGTTCGTTCTCATGGCTCACGCAAAAACAACGAACCACACTAGAGAACATACTGGCTAAATAC
GGAAGGATCTGAGGTTCTTATGGCTCTTGTATCTATCAGTGAAGCATCAAGACTAACAAACAAAAGTAGA
ACAACTGTTCACCGTTACATATCAAAGGGAAAACTGTCCATACCCATGTAAGAAAAAAAAGAATATATAA
GGCTTTTAAAGCTTTTAAGGTTTAACGGTTGTGGACAACAAGCCAGGGATGTAACGCACTGAGAAGCCCT
TAGAGCCTCTCAAAGCAATTTTGAGTGACACAGGAACACTTAACGGCTGACAACCGGCTGGTAACAGGAT
TAGCAGAGCGAGGTATGTAGGCGGTGCTACAGAGTTCTTGAAGTGGTGGCCTAACTACGGCTACACTAGA
AGAACAGTATTTGGTATCTGCGCTCTGCTGAAGCCAGTTACCTTCGGAAAAAGAGTTGGTAGCTCTTGAT
CCGGCAAACAAACCACCGCTGGTAGCGGTGGTTTTTTTGTTTGCAAGCAGCAGATTACGCGCAGAAAAAA
AGGATCTCAAGAAGATCCTTTGATCTTTTCTACGGGGTCTGACGCTCAGTGGAACGAAAACTCACGTTAA
GGGATTTTGGTCATGAGATTATCAAAAAGGATCTTCACCTAGATCCTTTTAAATTAAAAATGAAGTTTTA
AATCAATCTAAAGTATATATGAGTAAACTTGGTCTGACAGTTACCAATGCTTAATCAGTGAGGCACCTAT
CTCAGCGATCTGTCTATTTCGTTCATCCATAGTTGCCTGACTCCCCGTCGTGTAGATAACTACGATACGG
GAGGGCTTACCATCTGGCCCCAGTGCTGCAATGATACCGCGAGACCCACGCTCACCGGCTCCAGATTTAT
CAGCAATAAACCAGCCAGCCGGAAGGGCCGAGCGCAGAAGTGGTCCTGCAACTTTATCCGCCTCCATCCA
GTCTATTAATTGTTGCCGGGAAGCTAGAGTAAGTAGTTCGCCAGTTAATAGTTTGCGCAACGTTGTTGCC
ATTGCTACAGGCATCGTGGTGTCACGCTCGTCGTTTGGTATGGCTTCATTCAGCTCCGGTTCCCAACGAT
CAAGGCGAGTTACATGATCCCCCATGTTGTGCAAAAAAGCGGTTAGCTCCTTCGGTCCTCCGATCGTTGT
CAGAAGTAAGTTGGCCGCAGTGTTATCACTCATGGTTATGGCAGCACTGCATAATTCTCTTACTGTCATG
CCATCCGTAAGATGCTTTTCTGTGACTGGTGAGTACTCAACCAAGTCATTCTGAGAATAGTGTATGCGGC
GACCGAGTTGCTCTTGCCCGGCGTCAATACGGGATAATACCGCGCCACATAGCAGAACTTTAAAAGTGCT
CATCATTGGAAAACGTTCTTCGGGGCGAAAACTCTCAAGGATCTTACCGCTGTTGAGATCCAGTTCGATG
TAACCCACTCGTGCACCCAACTGATCTTCAGCATCTTTTACTTTCACCAGCGTTTCTGGGTGAGCAAAAA
CAGGAAGGCAAAATGCCGCAAAAAAGGGAATAAGGGCGACACGGAAATGTTGAATACTCATACTCTTCCT
TTTTCAATATTATTGAAGCATTTATCAGGGTTATTGTCTCATGAGCGGATACATATTTGAATGTATTTAG
AAAAATAAACAAATAGGGGTTCCGCGTACATTTCCCCGAAAAGTGCCACCTGACGTCTAAGAAACCATTA
TTATCATGACATTAACCTATAAAAATAGGCGTATCACGAGGCCCTTTCGTCTCGCGCGTTTCGGTGATGA
CGGTGAAAACCTCTGACACATGCAGCTCCCGGAGACGGTCACAGCTTGTCTGTAAGCGGATGCCGGGAGC
AGACAAGCCCGTCAGGGCGCGTCAGCGGGTGTTGGCGGGTGTCGGGGCTGGCTTAACTATGCGGCATCAG
AGCAGATTGTACTGAGAGTGCACCATATGCGGTGTGAAATACCGCACAGATGCGTAAGGAGAAAATACCG
CATCAGGCGCCATTCGCCATTCAGGCTGCGCAACTGTTGGGAAGGGCGATCGGTGCGGGCCTCTTCGCTA
TTACGCCAGCTAGAGGACCAGCCGCGTAACCTGGCAAAATCGGTTACGGTTGAGTAATAAATGGATGCCC
TGCGTAAGCGGGTGTAGGCGGACAATAAAGTCTTAAACTGAACAAAATAGATCTAAACTATGACAATAAA
GTCTTAAACTAGACAGAATAGTTGTAAACTGAAATCAGTCCAGTTATGCTGTGAAAAAGCATACTGGACT
TTTGTTATGGCTAAAGCAAACTCTTCATTTTCTGAAGTGCAAATTGCCCGTCGTATTAAAGAGGGGCGTG
GGGTTCGAGGTCGACGGTATCGATAAGCTAGCTTAATTAGCTGAGCTTGGACTCCTGTTGATAGATCCAG
TAATGACCTCAGAACTCCATCTGGATTTGTTCAGAACGCTCGGTTGCCGCCGGGCGTTTTTTATTGGTGA
GAATCCAAGCTAGACTGCGATGAGTGGCAGGGCGGGGCGTAATTTTTTTAAGGCAGTTATTGGTGCCCTT
AAACGCCTGGGGTAATGACTCTCTAGCTTGAGGCATCAAATAAAACGAAAGGCTCAGTCGAAAGACTGGG
CCTTTCGTTTTATCTGTTGTTTGTCGGTGAACGCTCTCCTGAGTAGGACAAATCCGCCGCTAGGAGCTTG
CGGCCCGGACGATATCATGCATGACGATCGAATTGGGGATCTTGAAGTACCTATTCCGAAGTTCCTATTC
TCTAGAAAGTATAGGAACTTCAGAGCGCTTTTGAAGCTGATGTGCTTAAAAACTTACTCAATGGAATTCT
AGATCGAATTGGCCGCGGCGTTGTGACAATTTACCGAACAACTCCGCGGCCGGGAAGCCGATCTCGGCTT
GAACGAATTGTTAGGTGGCGGTACTTGGGTCGATATCAAAGTGCATCACTTCTTCCCGTATGCCCAACTT
TGTATAGAGAGCCACTGCGGGATCGTCACCGTAATCTGCTTGCACGTAGATCACATAAGCACCAAGCGCG
TTGGCCTCATGCTTGAGGAGATTGATGAGCGCGGTGGCAATGCCCTGCCTCCGGTGCTCGCCGGAGACTG
CGAGATCATAGATATAGATCTCACTACGCGGCTGCTCAAACTTGGGCAGAACGTAAGCCGCGAGAGCGCC
AACAACCGCTTCTTGGTCGAAGGCAGCAAGCGCGATGAATGTCTTACTACGGAGCAAGTTCCCGAGGTAA
TCGGAGTCCGGCTGATGTTGGGAGTAGGTGGCTACGTCTCCGAACTCACGACCGAAAAGATCAAGAGCAG
CCCGCATGGATTTGACTTGGTCAGGGCCGAGCCTACATGTGCGAATGATGCCCATACTTGAGCCACCTAA
CTTTGTTTTAGGGCGACTGCCCTGCTGCGTAACATCGTTGCTGCTGCGTAACATCGTTGCTGCTCCATAA
CATCAAACATCGACCCACGGCGTAACGCGCTTGCTGCTTGGATGCCCGAGGCATAGACTGTACAAAAAAA
CAGTCATAACAAGCCATGAAAACCGCCACTGCGCCGTTACCACCGCTGCGTTCGGTCAAGGTTCTGGACC
AGTTGCGTGAGCGCATACGCTACTTGCATTACAGTTTACGAACCGAACAGGCTTATGTCAATTCGATCCA
TTGCTGTTGACAAAGGGAATCAGGGGATCTTGAAGTTCCTATTCCGAAGTTCCTATTCTCTAGAAAGTAT
AGGAACTTCAGAGCGCTTTTGAAGCTAATTCGGAGCTCACTAGTGGATCCCCCAATTCATCGATTTGACA
ATTAATCATCGGCTCGTATAATGTGTGGAGGATCCCTAGAAATAATTTTGTTTAACTTTAAGAAGGAGAT
ATACATAATGGTTGATACCTTATCAGGTTTATCAAGTGAGCAAGGTCAGTCCGGTGATATGACAATTGAA
GAAGATAGTGCTACCCATATTAAATTCTCAAAACGTGATGAGGACGGCAAAGAGTTAGCTGGTGCAACTA
TGGAGTTGCGTGATTCATCTGGTAAAACTATTAGTACATGGATTTCAGATGGACAAGTGAAAGATTTCTA
CCTGTATCCAGGAAAATATACATTTGTCGAAACCGCAGCACCAGACGGTTATGAGGTAGCAACTGCTATT
ACCTTTACAGTTAATGAGCAAGGTCAGGTTACTGTAAATGGCAAAGCAACTAAAGGTGACGCTCATATTG
GATCCAGTGGTAGCATGGTGAGCAAGGGCGAGGAGCTGTTCACCGGGGTGGTGCCCATCCTGGTCGAGCT
GGACGGCGACGTAAACGGCCACAAGTTCAGCGTGTCCGGCGAGGGCGAGGGCGATGCCACCTACGGCAAG
CTGACCCTGAAGTTCATCTGCACCACCGGCAAGCTGCCCGTGCCCTGGCCCACCCTCGTGACCACCTTCG
GCTACGGCCTGATGTGCTTCGCCCGCTACCCCGACCACATGAAGCAGCACGACTTCTTCAAGTCCGCCAT
GCCCGAAGGCTACGTCCAGGAGCGCACCATCTTCTTCAAGGACGACGGCAACTACAAGACCCGCGCCGAG
GTGAAGTTCGAGGGCGACACCCTGGTGAACCGCATCGAGCTGAAGGGCATCGACTTCAAGGAGGACGGCA
ACATCCTGGGGCACAAGCTGGAGTACAACTACAACAGCCACAACGTCTATATCATGGCCGACAAGCAGAA
GAACGGCATCAAGGTGAACTTCAAGATCCGCCACAACATCGAGGACGGCAGCGTGCAGCTCGCCGACCAC
TACCAGCAGAACACCCCCATCGGCGACGGCCCCGTGCTGCTGCCCGACAACCACTACCTGAGCTACCAGT
CCAAGCTGAGCAAAGACCCCAACGAGAAGCGCGATCACATGGTCCTGCTGGAGTTCGTGACCGCCGCCGG
GATCACTCTCGGCATGGACGAGCTGTACAAGTAAGCGGCCGCACACATGGCATGGATGAGCTCTACAAAT
AATGAGCTAGCCCGCCTAATGAGCGGGCTTTTTTTTCTCGGCCTAGGGGCTGCAGGAATTCCTCGAGAAG
CTTGGGCCCGGTACCTCGCGAAGGCCTTGCAGGCCAACCAGATAAGTGAAATCTAGTTCCAAACTATTTT
GTCATTTTTAATTTTCGTATTAGCTTACGACGCTACACCCAGTTCCCATCTATTTTGTCACTCTTCCCTA
AATAATCCTTAAAAACTCCATTTCCACCCCTCCCAGTTCCCAACTATTTTGTCCGCCCACAGCGGGGCAT
TTTTCTTCCTGTTATGTTTGGGCGCTGCATTAATGAATCGGCCAACGCGCGGGGAGAGGCGGTTTGCGTA
TTGGGCGCTCTTCCGCTTCCTCGCTCACTGACCCGCTGCGCTCGGTCGTTCGGCTGCGGCGAGCGGTATC
AGGGGATTCCTTAAGGTATACTTTCCGCTGCATAACCCTGCTTCGGGGTCATTATAGCGATTTTTTCGGT
ATATCCATCCTTTTTCGCACGATATACAGGATTTTGCCAAAGGGTTCGTGTAGACTTTCCTTGGTGTATC
CAACGGCGTCAGCCGGGCAGGATAGGTGAAGTAGGCCCACCCGCGAGCGGGTGTTCCTTCTTCACTGTCC
CTTATTCGCACCTGGCGGTGCTCAACGGGAATCCTGCTCTGCGAGGCTGGCCGATAAGCTCTGATAACGC
AGGAAAGAACATGGGCAGTTCAACCTGTTGATAGTACATGACCAAAATCCCTTAACGTGAGTTTTCGTTC
CACTGAGCGTCAGACCCCGTT
Features (pLannotate 1.2.2; 26 found; start..end, strand, type, name):
    472..694     +  rep_origin     pSC101 ori: low-copy replication origin that requires the Rep101 protein
    742..1692    +  CDS            Rep101(Ts): temperature-sensitive version of the RepA protein needed for replication with the pSC101 origin (Armstrong et al., 1984); rep101 encoding an A56V mutation
   1799..1942    +  rep_origin     R6K γ ori (fragment): γ replication origin from E. coli plasmid R6K; requires the R6K initiator protein pi for replication
   1948..2180    -  rep_origin     ori (fragment): high-copy-number ColE1/pMB1/pBR322/pUC origin of replication
   2351..3211    -  CDS            AmpR: β-lactamase; bla; confers resistance to ampicillin, carbenicillin, and related antibiotics
   3212..3316    -  promoter       AmpR promoter: bla
   3411..3446    +  CDS            rop (fragment): Rop protein, which maintains plasmids at low copy number; rop
   3548..3647    +  misc_feature   bom (fragment): basis of mobility region from pBR322
   3653..3721    -  CDS            lacZα (fragment): LacZα fragment of β-galactosidase; lacZ fragment
   3797..3991    -  mobile_element Tn7R (fragment): mini-Tn7 element (right end of the Tn7 transposon) Tn7
   3995..4019    -  misc_feature   MCS (fragment): pBluescript multiple cloning site
   4040..4134    +  terminator     lambda t0 terminator: transcription terminator from phage lambda
   4144..4173    +  CDS            CmR (fragment): chloramphenicol acetyltransferase confers resistance to chloramphenicol
   4237..4323    +  terminator     rrnB T1 terminator: Escherichia coli rrnB; transcription terminator T1 from the E. coli rrnB gene
   4398..4431    +  protein_bind   FRT (minimal): supports FLP-mediated excision but not integration (Turan and Bode, 2011) FLP recombinase from the Saccharomyces cerevisiae 2μ plasmid
   4561..5094    -  CDS            GmR: gentamycin acetyltransferase; aacC1; confers resistance to gentamycin
   5283..5311    -  promoter       Pc promoter: intI1 (promoter lies within the coding sequence); class 1 integron promoter
   5352..5399    +  protein_bind   FRT: FLP-mediated recombination occurs in the 8-bp core sequence TCTAGAAA (Turan and Bode, 2011). FLP recombinase from the Saccharomyces cerevisiae 2μ plasmid
   5455..5483    +  promoter       tac promoter: strong E. coli promoter; hybrid between the trp and lac UV5 promoters
   5507..5529    +  RBS            RBS: efficient ribosome binding site from bacteriophage T7 gene 10 (Olins and Rangwala, 1989)
   5895..6611    +  CDS            mCitrine: mCitrine is a basic (constitutively fluorescent) yellow fluorescent protein published in 2001, derived from Aequorea victoria.
   6623..6652    +  CDS            GFPuv (fragment): GFP variant optimized for excitation by UV light
   6756..6921    -  mobile_element Tn7L: mini-Tn7 element (left end of the Tn7 transposon) Tn7
   6954..7008    -  CDS            lacI (fragment): lac repressor; lacI; The lac repressor binds to the lac operator to inhibit transcription in E. coli. This inhibition can be relieved by adding lactose or isopropyl-β-D-thiogalactopyranoside (IPTG).
   7225..7333    +  oriT           oriT: incP origin of transfer
   7365..7387    +  rep_origin     R6K γ ori (fragment): γ replication origin from E. coli plasmid R6K; requires the R6K initiator protein pi for replication
