[The description below was written by a language model from this plasmid's Addgene catalogue record and pLannotate feature annotations shown in this document.]
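Description:
pTn7xTS_SpyCatcher:mCitrine is a bacterial mini-Tn7 delivery plasmid built on the pTn7xTS backbone and designed to place a SpyCatcher–mCitrine expression cassette at the chromosomal Tn7 attachment site of a target bacterium. The annotated replication system is the pSC101 origin together with Rep101(Ts), the temperature-sensitive A56V RepA variant. This fits the depositor's note that the plasmid is maintained at 30°C and lost at 37°C, so the vector can be cured after transposition. The catalogue lists it as high copy, although pSC101 is normally a low-copy origin, and only fragments of ColE1-type and R6K γ origins are detected. An incP oriT allows conjugative transfer into recipient strains. Selection is by ampicillin (AmpR on the backbone) and gentamicin. No Tn7 transposase genes appear in the feature table, so the record does not show how the transposition functions are supplied.

The transposable segment lies between the Tn7R and Tn7L ends. It contains lambda t0 and rrnB T1 terminators that insulate the cassette. It also carries a gentamicin acetyltransferase gene driven by the class 1 integron Pc promoter and flanked by FRT sites, which are the kind of sites used for FLP-mediated marker removal after integration. The payload is driven by a tac promoter with a phage T7 gene 10 ribosome binding site. The mCitrine coding sequence is annotated, and the unannotated stretch between the RBS and mCitrine presumably corresponds to the N-terminal SpyCatcher domain named in the catalogue. Only a small lacI fragment is present, so tac expression is likely to be largely constitutive.

SpyCatcher forms a covalent bond with SpyTag-bearing proteins, so the yellow fluorescent fusion can label tagged partners. The associated publication concerns tracking phage transmission in the zebrafish gut microbiome at single-virion resolution.
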