Addgene plasmid #225187: pTn7xTS_SpyCatcher:mCitrine
Purpose: Used for inserting SpyCatcher fused to mCitrine at the bacterial Tn7 site
Depositing lab: Travis Wiles. Depositing organization: University of California, Irvine. Publication: Phollow reveals in situ phage transmission dynamics in the zebrafish gut microbiome at single-virion resolution. Ortiz de Ora L, Wiles ET, Zund M, Banuelos MS, Haro-Ramirez N, Suder DS, Ujagar N, Ayala-Angulo J, Trinh C, Knitter C, Gonen S, Nicholas DA, Wiles TJ. Nat Microbiol. 2025 Apr 18. doi: 10.1038/s41564-025-01981-1. PubMed 40251446.
Backbone
  Vector backbone: pTn7xTS
  Vector type: Bacterial Expression
Growth in bacteria
  Bacterial resistance: Ampicillin and Gentamicin, 100 & 10 μg/mL
  Growth temperature: 30°C
  Growth strain: DH5alpha
  Copy number: High Copy
Gene/Insert
  Gene/Insert name: SpyCatcher:mCitrine
  Species: Other
  Tag / fusion protein: SpyCatcher (N terminal on insert)
  Cloning method: Restriction Enzyme; 5′ cloning site Unknown (unknown if destroyed)
Terms and licenses: Academic/Nonprofit Terms; Industry Terms: Not Available to Industry
Depositor comments: Plasmid is temperature sensitive and lost when grown at 37°C. Please visit https://doi.org/10.1101/2024.06.12.598711 for bioRxiv preprint.
How to cite: pTn7xTS_SpyCatcher:mCitrine was a gift from Travis Wiles (Addgene plasmid # 225187 ; http://n2t.net/addgene:225187 ; RRID:Addgene_225187)
